>Addgene plasmid #193671 | pLKO-Tet-On shYap1-5 | addgene full sequence | sequence record 380296 | Addgene NGS Result
GAGCCTATGGAAAAACGCCAGCAACGCGGCCTTTTTACGGTTCCTGGCCTTTTGCTGGCCTTTTGCTCAC
ATGTTCTTTCCTGCGTTATCCCCTGATTCTGTGGATAACCGTATTACCGCCTTTGAGTGAGCTGATACCG
CTCGCCGCAGCCGAACGACCGAGCGCAGCGAGTCAGTGAGCGAGGAAGCGGAAGAGCGCCCAATACGCAA
ACCGCCTCTCCCCGCGCGTTGGCCGATTCATTAATGCAGCTGGCACGACAGGTTTCCCGACTGGAAAGCG
GGCAGTGAGCGCAACGCAATTAATGTGAGTTAGCTCACTCATTAGGCACCCCAGGCTTTACACTTTATGC
TTCCGGCTCGTATGTTGTGTGGAATTGTGAGCGGATAACAATTTCACACAGGAAACAGCTATGACCATGA
TTACGCCAAGCGCGCAATTAACCCTCACTAAAGGGAACAAAAGCTGGAGCTGCAAGCTTAATGTAGTCTT
ATGCAATACTCTTGTAGTCTTGCAACATGGTAACGATGAGTTAGCAACATGCCTTACAAGGAGAGAAAAA
GCACCGTGCATGCCGATTGGTGGAAGTAAGGTGGTACGATCGTGCCTTATTAGGAAGGCAACAGACGGGT
CTGACATGGATTGGACGAACCACTGAATTGCCGCATTGCAGAGATATTGTATTTAAGTGCCTAGCTCGAT
ACATAAACGGGTCTCTCTGGTTAGACCAGATCTGAGCCTGGGAGCTCTCTGGCTAACTAGGGAACCCACT
GCTTAAGCCTCAATAAAGCTTGCCTTGAGTGCTTCAAGTAGTGTGTGCCCGTCTGTTGTGTGACTCTGGT
AACTAGAGATCCCTCAGACCCTTTTAGTCAGTGTGGAAAATCTCTAGCAGTGGCGCCCGAACAGGGACTT
GAAAGCGAAAGGGAAACCAGAGGAGCTCTCTCGACGCAGGACTCGGCTTGCTGAAGCGCGCACGGCAAGA
GGCGAGGGGCGGCGACTGGTGAGTACGCCAAAAATTTTGACTAGCGGAGGCTAGAAGGAGAGAGATGGGT
GCGAGAGCGTCAGTATTAAGCGGGGGAGAATTAGATCGCGATGGGAAAAAATTCGGTTAAGGCCAGGGGG
AAAGAAAAAATATAAATTAAAACATATAGTATGGGCAAGCAGGGAGCTAGAACGATTCGCAGTTAATCCT
GGCCTGTTAGAAACATCAGAAGGCTGTAGACAAATACTGGGACAGCTACAACCATCCCTTCAGACAGGAT
CAGAAGAACTTAGATCATTATATAATACAGTAGCAACCCTCTATTGTGTGCATCAAAGGATAGAGATAAA
AGACACCAAGGAAGCTTTAGACAAGATAGAGGAAGAGCAAAACAAAAGTAAGACCACCGCACAGCAAGCG
GCCGCTGATCTTCAGACCTGGAGGAGGAGATATGAGGGACAATTGGAGAAGTGAATTATATAAATATAAA
GTAGTAAAAATTGAACCATTAGGAGTAGCACCCACCAAGGCAAAGAGAAGAGTGGTGCAGAGAGAAAAAA
GAGCAGTGGGAATAGGAGCTTTGTTCCTTGGGTTCTTGGGAGCAGCAGGAAGCACTATGGGCGCAGCGTC
AATGACGCTGACGGTACAGGCCAGACAATTATTGTCTGGTATAGTGCAGCAGCAGAACAATTTGCTGAGG
GCTATTGAGGCGCAACAGCATCTGTTGCAACTCACAGTCTGGGGCATCAAGCAGCTCCAGGCAAGAATCC
TGGCTGTGGAAAGATACCTAAAGGATCAACAGCTCCTGGGGATTTGGGGTTGCTCTGGAAAACTCATTTG
CACCACTGCTGTGCCTTGGAATGCTAGTTGGAGTAATAAATCTCTGGAACAGATTTGGAATCACACGACC
TGGATGGAGTGGGACAGAGAAATTAACAATTACACAAGCTTAATACACTCCTTAATTGAAGAATCGCAAA
ACCAGCAAGAAAAGAATGAACAAGAATTATTGGAATTAGATAAATGGGCAAGTTTGTGGAATTGGTTTAA
CATAACAAATTGGCTGTGGTATATAAAATTATTCATAATGATAGTAGGAGGCTTGGTAGGTTTAAGAATA
GTTTTTGCTGTACTTTCTATAGTGAATAGAGTTAGGCAGGGATATTCACCATTATCGTTTCAGACCCACC
TCCCAACCCCGAGGGGACCCGACAGGCCCGAAGGAATAGAAGAAGAAGGTGGAGAGAGAGACAGAGACAG
ATCCATTCGATTAGTGAACGGATCTCGACGGTATCGATCACGAGACTAGCCTCGAGCGGCCGCAATATTT
GCATGTCGCTATGTGTTCTGGGAAATCACCATAAACGTGAAATCCCTATCAGTGATAGAGACTTATAAGT
TCCCTATCAGTGATAGAGACACCGGATGTGTCTCCAGGAGTAATAACTCGAGTTATTACTCCTGGAGACA
CATTTTTTGAATTCTCGACCTCGAGACAAATGGCAGTATTCATCCACAATTTTAAAAGAAAAGGGGGGAT
TGGGGGGTACAGTGCAGGGGAAAGAATAGTAGACATAATAGCAACAGACATACAAACTAAAGAATTACAA
AAACAAATTACAAAAATTCAAAATTTTCGGGTTTATTACAGGGACAGCAGAGATCCACTTTGGCCGCGGC
TCGAGGGGGTTGGGGTTGCGCCTTTTCCAAGGCAGCCCTGGGTTTGCGCAGGGACGCGGCTGCTCTGGGC
GTGGTTCCGGGAAACGCAGCGGCGCCGACCCTGGGTCTCGCACATTCTTCACGTCCGTTCGCAGCGTCAC
CCGGATCTTCGCCGCTACCCTTGTGGGCCCCCCGGCGACGCTTCCTGCTCCGCCCCTAAGTCGGGAAGGT
TCCTTGCGGTTCGCGGCGTGCCGGACGTGACAAACGGAAGCCGCACGTCTCACTAGTACCCTCGCAGACG
GACAGCGCCAGGGAGCAATGGCAGCGCGCCGACCGCGATGGGCTGTGGCCAATAGCGGCTGCTCAGCAGG
GCGCGCCGAGAGCAGCGGCCGGGAAGGGGCGGTGCGGGAGGCGGGGTGTGGGGCGGTAGTGTGGGCCCTG
TTCCTGCCCGCGCGGTGTTCCGCATTCTGCAAGCCTCCGGAGCGCACGTCGGCAGTCGGCTCCCTCGTTG
ACCGAATCACCGACCTCTCTCCCCAGGGGGATCTGTGAGTTTGGGGACCCTTGATTGTTCTTTCTTTTTC
GCTATTGTAAAATTCATGTTATATGGAGGGGGCAAAGTTTTCAGGGTGTTGTTTAGAATGGGAAGATGTC
CCTTGTATCACCATGGACCCTCATGATAATTTTGTTTCTTTCACTTTCTACTCTGTTGACAACCATTGTC
TCCTCTTATTTTCTTTTCATTTTCTGTAACTTTTTCGTTAAACTTTAGCTTGCATTTGTAACGAATTTTT
AAATTCACTTTTGTTTATTTGTCAGATTGTAAGTACTTTCTCTAATCACTTTTTTTTCAAGGCAATCAGG
GTATATTATATTGTACTTCAGCACAGTTTTAGAGAACAATTGTTATAATTAAATGATAAGGTAGAATATT
TCTGCATATAAATTCTGGCTGGCGTGGAAATATTCTTATTGGTAGAAACAACTACATCCTGGTCATCATC
CTGCCTTTCTCTTTATGGTTACAATGATATACACTGTTTGAGATGAGGATAAAATACTCTGAGTCCAAAC
CGGGCCCCTCTGCTAACCATGTTCATGCCTTCTTCTTTTTCCTACAGCTCCTGGGCAACGTGCTGGTTAT
TGTGCTGTCTCATCATTTTGGCAAAGAATTGTAATACGACTCACTATAGGGCGAATTGATATGTCTAGAT
TAGATAAAAGTAAAGTGATTAACAGCGCATTAGAGCTGCTTAATGAGGTCGGAATCGAAGGTTTAACAAC
CCGTAAACTCGCCCAGAAGCTAGGTGTAGAGCAGCCTACATTGTATTGGCATGTAAAAAATAAGCGGGCT
TTGCTCGACGCCTTAGCCATTGAGATGTTAGATAGGCACCATACTCACTTTTGCCCTTTAGAAGGGGAAA
GCTGGCAAGATTTTTTACGTAATAACGCTAAAAGTTTTAGATGTGCTTTACTAAGTCATCGCGATGGAGC
AAAAGTACATTTAGGTACACGGCCTACAGAAAAACAGTATGAAACTCTCGAAAATCAATTAGCCTTTTTA
TGCCAACAAGGTTTTTCACTAGAGAATGCATTATATGCACTCAGCGCTGTGGGGCATTTTACTTTAGGTT
GCGTATTGGAAGATCAAGAGCATCAAGTCGCTAAAGAAGAAAGGGAAACACCTACTACTGATAGTATGCC
GCCATTATTACGACAAGCTATCGAATTATTTGATCACCAAGGTGCAGAGCCAGCCTTCTTATTCGGCCTT
GAATTGATCATATGCGGATTAGAAAAACAACTTAAATGTGAAAGTGGGTCCGCGTACAGCGGCTCCCGGG
AGTTCTAGGGATCTGCCCCTCTCCCTCCCCCCCCCCTAACGTTACTGGCCGAAGCCGCTTGGAATAAGGC
CGGTGTGCGTTTGTCTATATGTTATTTTCCACCATATTGCCGTCTTTTGGCAATGTGAGGGCCCGGAAAC
CTGGCCCTGTCTTCTTGACGAGCATTCCTAGGGGTCTTTCCCCTCTCGCCAAAGGAATGCAAGGTCTGTT
GAATGTCGTGAAGGAAGCAGTTCCTCTGGAAGCTTCTTGAAGACAAACAACGTCTGTAGCGACCCTTTGC
AGGCAGCGGAACCCCCCACCTGGCGACAGGTGCCTCTGCGGCCAAAAGCCACGTGTATAAGATACACCTG
CAAAGGCGGCACAACCCCAGTGCCACGTTGTGAGTTGGATAGTTGTGGAAAGAGTCAAATGGCTCTCCTC
AAGCGTATTCAACAAGGGGCTGAAGGATGCCCAGAAGGTACCCCATTGTATGGGATCTGATCTGGGGCCT
CGGTGCACATGCTTTACATGTGTTTAGTCGAGGTTAAAAAAACGTCTAGGCCCCCCGAACCACGGGGACG
TGGTTTTCCTTTGAAAAACACGATGATAAGGATCCATGATTGAACAAGATGGATTGCACGCAGGTTCTCC
GGCCGCTTGGGTGGAGAGGCTATTCGGCTATGACTGGGCACAACAGACAATCGGCTGCTCTGATGCCGCC
GTGTTCCGGCTGTCAGCGCAGGGGCGCCCGGTTCTTTTTGTCAAGACCGACCTGTCCGGTGCCCTGAATG
AACTGCAGGACGAGGCAGCGCGGCTATCGTGGCTGGCCACGACGGGCGTTCCTTGCGCAGCTGTGCTCGA
CGTTGTCACTGAAGCGGGAAGGGACTGGCTGCTATTGGGCGAAGTGCCGGGGCAGGATCTCCTGTCATCT
CACCTTGCTCCTGCCGAGAAAGTATCCATCATGGCTGATGCAATGCGGCGGCTGCATACGCTTGATCCGG
CTACCTGCCCATTCGACCACCAAGCGAAACATCGCATCGAGCGAGCACGTACTCGGATGGAAGCCGGTCT
TGTCGATCAGGATGATCTGGACGAAGAGCATCAGGGGCTCGCGCCAGCCGAACTGTTCGCCAGGCTCAAG
GCGCGCATGCCCGACGGCGAGGATCTCGTCGTGACCCATGGCGATGCCTGCTTGCCGAATATCATGGTGG
AAAATGGCCGCTTTTCTGGATTCATCGACTGTGGCCGGCTGGGTGTGGCGGACCGCTATCAGGACATAGC
GTTGGCTACCCGTGATATTGCTGAAGAGCTTGGCGGCGAATGGGCTGACCGCTTCCTCGTGCTTTACGGT
ATCGCCGCTCCCGATTCGCAGCGCATCGCCTTCTATCGCCTTCTTGACGAGTTCTTCTGAGGTACCTTTT
TTAAGGGTGGGCGCGCCGACCCAGCTTTCTTGTACAAAGTTGGCATTATAAGAAAGCATTGCTTATCAAT
TTGTTGCAACGAACAGGTCACTATCAGTCAAAATAAAATCATTATTTGCCATCCAGCTGATATCCGCCCG
CCCCACGACCCGCAGCGCCCGACCGAAAGGAGCGCACGACCCCATGCATCGGTACCTTTAAGACCAATGA
CTTACAAGGCAGCTGTAGATCTTAGCCACTTTTTAAAAGAAAAGGGGGGACTGGAAGGGCTAATTCACTC
CCAACGAAGACAAGATCTGCTTTTTGCTTGTACTGGGTCTCTCTGGTTAGACCAGATCTGAGCCTGGGAG
CTCTCTGGCTAACTAGGGAACCCACTGCTTAAGCCTCAATAAAGCTTGCCTTGAGTGCTTCAAGTAGTGT
GTGCCCGTCTGTTGTGTGACTCTGGTAACTAGAGATCCCTCAGACCCTTTTAGTCAGTGTGGAAAATCTC
TAGCAGTAGTAGTTCATGTCATCTTATTATTCAGTATTTATAACTTGCAAAGAAATGAATATCAGAGAGT
GAGAGGAACTTGTTTATTGCAGCTTATAATGGTTACAAATAAAGCAATAGCATCACAAATTTCACAAATA
AAGCATTTTTTTCACTGCATTCTAGTTGTGGTTTGTCCAAACTCATCAATGTATCTTATCATGTCTGGCT
CTAGCTATCCCGCCCCTAACTCCGCCCATCCCGCCCCTAACTCCGCCCAGTTCCGCCCATTCTCCGCCCC
ATGGCTGACTAATTTTTTTTATTTATGCAGAGGCCGAGGCCGCCTCGGCCTCTGAGCTATTCCAGAAGTA
GTGAGGAGGCTTTTTTGGAGGCCTAGGGACGTACCCAATTCGCCCTATAGTGAGTCGTATTACGCGCGCT
CACTGGCCGTCGTTTTACAACGTCGTGACTGGGAAAACCCTGGCGTTACCCAACTTAATCGCCTTGCAGC
ACATCCCCCTTTCGCCAGCTGGCGTAATAGCGAAGAGGCCCGCACCGATCGCCCTTCCCAACAGTTGCGC
AGCCTGAATGGCGAATGGG
[124 nt withheld, positions 6950-7073]
C
[91 nt withheld, positions 7075-7165]
A
[49 nt withheld, positions 7167-7215]
CCTTTGACGTTGGAGTCCACGTTCTTT
[37 nt withheld, positions 7243-7279]
ACCCTATCTCGGTCTATTCTTTTGATTTATAAGGGATTTTGCCGATTTCGGCCTATTGGTTAAAAAATGA
GCTGATTTAACAAAAATTTAACGCGAATTTTAACAAAATATTAACGCTTACAATTTAGGTGGCACTTTTC
GGGGAAATGTGCGCGGAACCCCTATTTGTTTATTTTTCTAAATACATTCAAATATGTATCCGCTCATGAG
ACAATAACCCTGATAAATGCTTCAATAATATTGAAAAAGGAAGAGTATGAGTATTCAACATTTCCGTGTC
GCCCTTATTCCCTTTTTTGCGGCATTTTGCCTTCCTGTTTTTGCTCACCCAGAAACGCTGGTGAAAGTAA
AAGATGCTGAAGATCAGTTGGGTGCACGAGTGGGTTACATCGAACTGGATCTCAACAGCGGTAAGATCCT
TGAGAGTTTTCGCCCCGAAGAACGTTTTCCAATGATGAGCACTTTTAAAGTTCTGCTATGTGGCGCGGTA
TTATCCCGTATTGACGCCGGGCAAGAGCAACTCGGTCGCCGCATACACTATTCTCAGAATGACTTGGTTG
AGTACTCACCAGTCACAGAAAAGCATCTTACGGATGGCATGACAGTAAGAGAATTATGCAGTGCTGCCAT
AACCATGAGTGATAACACTGCGGCCAACTTACTTCTGACAACGATCGGAGGACCGAAGGAGCTAACCGCT
TTTTTGCACAACATGGGGGATCATGTAACTCGCCTTGATCGTTGGGAACCGGAGCTGAATGAAGCCATAC
CAAACGACGAGCGTGACACCACGATGCCTGTAGCAATGGCAACAACGTTGCGCAAACTATTAACTGGCGA
ACTACTTACTCTAGCTTCCCGGCAACAATTAATAGACTGGATGGAGGCGGATAAAGTTGCAGGACCACTT
CTGCGCTCGGCCCTTCCGGCTGGCTGGTTTATTGCTGATAAATCTGGAGCCGGTGAGCGTGGGTCTCGCG
GTATCATTGCAGCACTGGGGCCAGATGGTAAGCCCTCCCGTATCGTAGTTATCTACACGACGGGGAGTCA
GGCAACTATGGATGAACGAAATAGACAGATCGCTGAGATAGGTGCCTCACTGATTAAGCATTGGTAACTG
TCAGACCAAGTTTACTCATATATACTTTAGATTGATTTAAAACTTCATTTTTAATTTAAAAGGATCTAGG
TGAAGATCCTTTTTGATAATCTCATGACCAAAATCCCTTAACGTGAGTTTTCGTTCCACTGAGCGTCAGA
CCCCGTAGAAAAGATCAAAGGATCTTCTTGAGATCCTTTTTTTCTGCGCGTAATCTGCTGCTTGCAAACA
AAAAAACCACCGCTACCAGCGGTGGTTTGTTTGCCGGATCAAGAGCTACCAACTCTTTTTCCGAAGGTAA
CTGGCTTCAGCAGAGCGCAGATACCAAATACTGTTCTTCTAGTGTAGCCGTAGTTAGGCCACCACTTCAA
GAACTCTGTAGCACCGCCTACATACCTCGCTCTGCTAATCCTGTTACCAGTGGCTGCTGCCAGTGGCGAT
AAGTCGTGTCTTACCGGGTTGGACTCAAGACGATAGTTACCGGATAAGGCGCAGCGGTCGGGCTGAACGG
GGGGTTCGTGCACACAGCCCAGCTTGGAGCGAACGACCTACACCGAACTGAGATACCTACAGCGTGAGCT
ATGAGAAAGCGCCACGCTTCCCGAAGGGAGAAAGGCGGACAGGTATCCGGTAAGCGGCAGGGTCGGAACA
GGAGAGCGCACGAGGGAGCTTCCAGGGGGAAACGCCTGGTATCTTTATAGTCCTGTCGGGTTTCGCCACC
TCTGACTTGAGCGTCGATTTTTGTGATGCTCGTCAGGGGGGCG
Features (pLannotate 1.2.2; 31 found; start..end, strand, type, name):
     61..194     +  rep_origin     RSF ori (fragment): Plasmids containing the RSF 1030 origin of replication can be propagated in E. coli cells that contain additional plasmids with compatible origins.
    196..288     +  CDS            lacI (fragment): lac repressor; lacI; The lac repressor binds to the lac operator to inhibit transcription in E. coli. This inhibition can be relieved by adding lactose or isopropyl-β-D-thiogalactopyranoside (IPTG).
    301..322     +  protein_bind   CAP binding site: CAP binding activates transcription in the presence of cAMP. E. coli catabolite activator protein
    337..367     +  promoter       lac promoter: promoter for the E. coli lac operon
    375..391     +  protein_bind   lac operator: The lac repressor binds to the lac operator to inhibit transcription in E. coli. This inhibition can be relieved by adding lactose or isopropyl-β-D-thiogalactopyranoside (IPTG). lac repressor encoded by lacI
    436..454     +  promoter       T3 promoter: promoter for bacteriophage T3 RNA polymerase
    482..708     +  promoter       RSV promoter: Rous sarcoma virus enhancer/promoter
    709..889     +  LTR            5' LTR (truncated): truncated 5' long terminal repeat (LTR) from HIV-1
    936..1061    +  misc_feature   HIV-1 Ψ: packaging signal of human immunodeficiency virus type 1
   1045..1408    +  CDS            HIV-1 gag (fragment): gag protein from human immunodeficiency virus 1; gag
   1554..1787    +  misc_feature   RRE: The Rev response element (RRE) of HIV-1 allows for Rev-dependent mRNA export from the nucleus to the cytoplasm.
   2164..2264    +  CDS            Rev (fragment): human immunodeficiency virus 1 (HIV-1) Rev protein; rev; enhances nuclear export of unspliced and incompletely spliced viral mRNAs
   2305..2399    +  promoter       H1-2O2 promoter: doxycycline-inducible variant of the human H1 RNA promoter (Henriksen et al., 2007)
   2500..2617    +  misc_feature   cPPT/CTS: central polypurine tract and central termination sequence of HIV-1
   2666..3176    +  promoter       hPGK promoter: human phosphoglycerate kinase 1 promoter
   3185..3757    +  intron         β-globin intron: intron from rabbit β-globin gene
   3812..3830    +  promoter       T7 promoter: promoter for bacteriophage T7 RNA polymerase
   3841..4461    +  CDS            tetR: TETR2_ECOLX - Experimental evidence at protein level: Swiss-Prot protein existence level 1. TetR is the repressor of the tetracycline resistance element; its N-terminal region forms a helix-turn-helix structure and binds DNA. Binding of tetracycline to TetR reduces the repressor affinity for the tetracycline resistance gene (tetA) promoter operator sites. From Escherichia coli.
   4607..5069    +  misc_feature   IRES: internal ribosome entry site (IRES) of the encephalomyocarditis virus (EMCV)
   5076..5867    +  CDS            neo: KKA2_KLEPN - Also known as kan, nptII. Experimental evidence at protein level: Swiss-Prot protein existence level 1. Resistance to kanamycin, neomycin, paromomycin, ribostamycin, butirosin and gentamicin B. From Klebsiella pneumoniae.
   5899..5998    -  protein_bind   attL2: mutant version of attL; recombination site for the Gateway® LR reaction LR Clonase™
   6057..6140    +  CDS            nef (fragment): NEF_HV1Z2 - Experimental evidence at protein level: Swiss-Prot protein existence level 1. Extracellular Nef protein targets CD4(+) T-lymphocytes for apoptosis by interacting with CXCR4 surface receptors. From Human immunodeficiency virus type 1 group M subtype D (isolate Z2/CDC-Z34) (HIV-1).
   6142..6375    +  LTR            3' LTR (ΔU3): self-inactivating 3' long terminal repeat (LTR) from HIV-1
   6447..6568    +  polyA_signal   SV40 poly(A) signal: SV40 polyadenylation signal
   6608..6743    +  rep_origin     SV40 ori: SV40 origin of replication
   6764..6782    -  promoter       T7 promoter: promoter for bacteriophage T7 RNA polymerase
   6790..6945    +  CDS            lacZα (fragment): LacZα fragment of β-galactosidase; lacZ fragment
   6950..7378    +  rep_origin     f1 ori (sequence partly withheld): f1 bacteriophage origin of replication; arrow indicates direction of (+) strand synthesis
   7431..7535    +  promoter       AmpR promoter: bla
   7536..8396    +  CDS            AmpR: β-lactamase; bla; confers resistance to ampicillin, carbenicillin, and related antibiotics
   8567..13      +  rep_origin     ori (across the origin): high-copy-number ColE1/pMB1/pBR322/pUC origin of replication
