[The description below was written by a language model from this plasmid's Addgene catalogue record and pLannotate feature annotations shown in this document.]
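Description:
pLKO-Tet-On shYap1-5 is a third-generation, self-inactivating lentiviral plasmid for doxycycline-inducible knockdown of mouse Yap1. It is built on the pLKO-Tet-On backbone and is maintained in E. coli as a high-copy plasmid through a ColE1/pUC-type origin with ampicillin resistance (AmpR). An f1 origin and an SV40 origin and poly(A) signal lie outside the viral region. Short annotated fragments of lacI, lacZα, an RSF origin and an attL2 site appear to be cloning remnants with no evident functional role.

The viral genome is transcribed from an RSV promoter fused to a truncated HIV-1 5' LTR. It carries the Ψ packaging signal, a partial gag sequence, the RRE for Rev-dependent nuclear export, the cPPT/CTS, and a ΔU3 3' LTR that inactivates LTR promoter activity after integration.

Two expression units sit within this frame. The first is the H1-2O2 promoter, a human H1 Pol III promoter variant regulated by tet operator sites. By the catalogue description it drives the Yap1 hairpin cloned between the AgeI and EcoRI sites, although the hairpin itself is not annotated in the feature table. The second is a human PGK promoter followed by a rabbit β-globin intron, which expresses TetR and, through an EMCV IRES, the neo gene.

TetR constitutively represses the H1 promoter, and adding doxycycline releases it so that the shRNA is transcribed. The neo gene permits G418 selection of transduced cells, so the regulator, the selectable marker and the inducible shRNA are all delivered by one virus. The construct is used to make stable cell lines in which Yap1 can be depleted on demand, and it was deposited with a study of YAP1 in cell survival and tumorigenesis.
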