Addgene plasmid #193671: pLKO-Tet-On shYap1-5
Purpose: Tet inducible knockdown of Yap1
Depositing lab: William Hahn. Depositing organization: Dana-Farber Cancer Institute. Publication: YAP1 and PRDM14 converge to promote cell survival and tumorigenesis. Kim M, Ly SH, Xie Y, Duronio GN, Ford-Roshon D, Hwang JH, Sulahian R, Rennhack JP, So J, Gjoerup O, Talamas JA, Grandclaudon M, Long HW, Doench JG, Sethi NS, Giannakis M, Hahn WC. Dev Cell. 2022 Jan 24;57(2):212-227.e8. doi: 10.1016/j.devcel.2021.12.006. Epub 2022 Jan 5. PubMed 34990589.
Backbone
  Vector backbone: pLKO-Tet-On
  Vector type: Lentiviral
Growth in bacteria
  Bacterial resistance: Ampicillin, 100 μg/mL
  Growth temperature: 37°C
  Growth strain: NEB Stable
  Copy number: High Copy
Gene/Insert
  Gene/Insert name: Yap1
  gRNA/shRNA sequence: ATGTGTCTCCAGGAGTAATAA
  Species: M. musculus (mouse)
  Entrez Gene: Yap1 (a.k.a. Yap, Yap65, Yki, Yorkie)
  Cloning method: Restriction Enzyme; 5′ cloning site Age1 (unknown if destroyed); 3′ cloning site EcoR1 (unknown if destroyed)
  Sequencing primers: 5′ ggcagggatattcaccattatcgtttcaga
Terms and licenses: Academic/Nonprofit Terms; Industry Terms: Not Available to Industry
How to cite: pLKO-Tet-On shYap1-5 was a gift from William Hahn (Addgene plasmid # 193671 ; http://n2t.net/addgene:193671 ; RRID:Addgene_193671)
